>Addgene plasmid #55385 | mCerulean-Paxillin-22 | depositor partial sequence | sequence record 108866 | insert sequence
GACGTCAGATCCGCTAGCACCATGGACGACCTCGATGCCTTACTGGCAGACCTGGAATCCACCACCTCGC
ATATCTCTAAGCGACCGGTGTTTCTAACAGAGGAAACGCCTTACTCCTACCCAACTGGAAACCATACGTA
CCAGGAGATTGCTGTGCCACCGCCGGTGCCCCCGCCGCCTTCCAGTGAGGCCCTAAATGGCACTGTGATT
GACCCCTTAGACCAGTGGCAACCCAGCGTGTCCAGATACGGCCACCAGCAACCTCAGTCCCAGTCTCCGA
TATACAGCTCTAGTGCCAAAAGCTCCAGTGCCTCTGTTCCTAGAGACGGGCTCAGCTCCCCTTCTCCCCG
TGCCAGTGAGGAGGAACACGTGTACAGCTTCCCAAACAAGCAGAAGTCTGCAGAACCATCTCCCACAATG
ACCAGCACCTCCCTGGGCAGCAACCTCTCGGAACTGGACAGGCTTCTCCTGGAACTGAATGCTGTTCAAC
ATAATCCCCCCAGTGGCTTCTCAGCAGATGAAGTCAGCAGAAGCCCATCACTGCCCAATGTGACCGGACC
TCACTATGTCATCCCAGAGAGCAGCAGCTCTGCAGGAGGGAAGGCTGCACCCCCTACAAAAGAAAAACCA
AAGCGGAATGGTGGGCGTGGGATTGAAGATGTGCGTCCCAGTGTGGAGAGCCTGCTGGATGAGCTGGAGA
GCTCTGTGCCAAGCCCAGTCCCTGCAATCACTGTGAGCCAAGGGGAGGTGAGCAGCCCCCAGCGTGTCAA
CGCCAGTCAGCAGCAGACCCGTATCTCTGCTTCTTCAGCTACACGAGAACTGGATGAGCTGATGGCGTCC
CTCTCTGACTTTAAGTTCATGGCACAGGGGAAAGCCGGCGGCAGCAGCTCCCCACCATCCACCACCCCAA
AGCCTGGCAGTCAGCTGGACACCATGCTGGGAAGTCTGCAGTCTGACCTGAACAAACTGGGGGTAGCGAC
GGTCGCCAAGGGTGTGTGCGGAGCCTGCAAGAAGCCGATTGCTGGGCAGGTAGTTACAGCCATGGGGAAG
ACCTGGCACCCTGAGCACTTCGTCTGCACCCACTGCCAGGAGGAGATTGGATCACGGAACTTCTTTGAGC
GGGATGGGCAGCCCTACTGTGAGAAGGACTATCACAACCTCTTCTCTCCTCGCTGCTACTACTGCAATGG
GCCAATCCTTGATAAAGTGGTGACGGCTTTGGACAGGACGTGGCACCCTGAACACTTTTTCTGTGCCCAG
TGTGGAGTTTTCTTTGGACCTGAAGGATTTCATGAGAAGGATGGCAAAGCCTATTGCCGCAAGGACTACT
TTGACATGTTTGCTCCCAAGTGTGGAGGCTGTGCCCGGGCTATCCTGGAAAATTACATTTCTGCCTTAAA
CACCCTGTGGCACCCTGAGTGCTTTGTCTGTCGGGAATGTTTCACACCGTTCATCAACGGCAGCTTCTTC
GAGCACGACGGGCAGCCCTACTGCGAGGTGCATTACCACGAGCGCCGCGGCTCGCTGTGCTCTGGCTGCC
AGAAGCCCATCACGGGACGCTGCATCACTGCCATGGGCAAGAAATTTCACCCCGAACACTTTGTCTGTGC
CTTCTGCCTCAAGCAGCTCAACAAAGGAACCTTCAAAGAACAGAACGACAAGCCCTACTGTCAGAACTGC
TTTCTCAAACTCTTCTGTCTCGAGCTCAAGCTTCGAATTCTGCAGTCGACGGTACCGCGGGCCCGGGATC
CACCGGTCGCCACCATGGTGAGCAAGGGCGAGGAGCTGTTCACCGGGGTGGTGCCCATCCTGGTCGAGCT
GGACGGCGACGTAAACGGCCACAAGTTCAGCGTGTCCGGCGAGGGCGAGGGCGATGCCACCTACGGCAAG
CTGACCCTGAAGTTCATCTGCACCACCGGCAAGCTGCCCGTGCCCTGGCCCACCCTCGTGACCACCCTGA
CCTGGGGCGTGCAGTGCTTCGCCCGCTACCCCGACCACATGAAGCAGCACGACTTCTTCAAGTCCGCCAT
GCCCGAAGGCTACGTCCAGGAGCGCACCATCTTCTTCAAGGACGACGGCAACTACAAGACCCGCGCCGAG
GTGAAGTTCGAGGGCGACACCCTGGTGAACCGCATCGAGCTGAAGGGCATCGACTTCAAGGAGGACGGCA
ACATCCTGGGGCACAAGCTGGAGTACAACGCCATCAGCGACAACGTCTATATCACCGCCGACAAGCAGAA
GAACGGCATCAAGGCCAACTTCAAGATCCGCCACAACATCGAGGACGGCAGCGTGCAGCTCGCCGACCAC
TACCAGCAGAACACCCCCATCGGCGACGGCCCCGTGCTGCTGCCCGACAACCACTACCTGAGCACCCAGT
CCAAGCTGAGCAAAGACCCCAACGAGAAGCGCGATCACATGGTCCTGCTGGAGTTCGTGACCGCCGCCGG
GATCACTCTCGGCATGGACGAGCTGTACAAGTAAAGCGGCCGCGACTCTAGATCATAATCAGCCATACCA
CATTG
