>Addgene plasmid #55385 | mCerulean-Paxillin-22 | addgene partial sequence | sequence record 108867 | EGFP-N 5'-CGTCGCCGTCCAGCTCGACCAG-3'
CCTTGCTCACCATGGTGGCGACCGGTGGATCCCGGGCCCGCGGTACCGTCGACTGCAGAATTCGAAGCTT
GAGCTCGAGACAGAAGAGTTTGAGAAAGCAGTTCTGACAGTAGGGCTTGTCGTTCTGTTCTTTGAAGGTT
CCTTTGTTGAGCTGCTTGAGGCAGAAGGCACAGACAAAGTGTTCGGGGTGAAATTTCTTGCCCATGGCAG
TGATGCAGCGTCCCGTGATGGGCTTCTGGCAGCCAGAGCACAGCGAGCCGCGGCGCTCGTGGTAATGCAC
CTCGCAGTAGGGCTGCCCGTCGTGCTCGAAGAAGCTGCCGTTGATGAACGGTGTGAAACATTCCCGACAG
ACAAAGCACTCAGGGTGCCACAGGGTGTTTAAGGCAGAAATGTAATTTTCCAGGATAGCCCGGGCACAGC
CTCCACACTTGGGAGCAAACATGTCAAAGTAGTCCTTGCGGCAATAGGCTTTGCCATCCTTCTCATGAAA
TCCTTCAGGTCCAAAGAAAACTCCACACTGGGCACAGAAAAAGTGTTCAGGGTGCCACGTCCTGTCCAAA
GCCGTCACCACTTTATCAAGGATTGGCCCATTGCAGTAGTAGCAGCGAGGAGAGAAGAGGTTGTGATAGT
CCTTCTCACAGTAGGGCTGCCCATCCCGCTCAAAGAAGTTCCGTGATCCAATCTCCTCCTGGCAGTGGGT
GCAGACGAAGTGCTCAGGGTGCCAGGTCTTCCCCATGGCTGTAACTACCTGCCCAGCAATCGGCTTCTTG
CAGGCTCCGCACACACC
