[The description below was written by a language model from this plasmid's Addgene catalogue record.]
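Description:
mCerulean-Paxillin-22 is a mammalian expression plasmid that produces chicken (Gallus gallus) paxillin fused to the cyan fluorescent protein mCerulean. It is built on an mCerulean fluorescent-protein backbone of about 4.75 kb (without insert). In bacteria it is maintained as a high-copy plasmid under kanamycin selection. A neomycin resistance marker allows G418 selection of transfected mammalian cells, for example to derive stable lines. No feature table accompanies the record, so the origin of replication and the exact arrangement of the marker cassette are not stated. The listed 3′ sequencing primer suggests that an SV40 polyadenylation signal lies downstream of the coding region.

Expression of the fusion is driven by the CMV promoter, a strong constitutive promoter in most mammalian cell types. The record places the mCerulean tag C-terminal on the backbone, meaning that paxillin sits upstream with the fluorescent protein at its carboxyl end. The "22" in the name may refer to the length of the linker between the two parts, but the record does not say so, and the cloning method is listed as unknown.

Paxillin is a scaffolding and adaptor protein that concentrates at focal adhesions, and the stated purpose of the construct is as a focal adhesion localization marker. With excitation at 433 nm and emission at 475 nm, it labels these structures in the cyan channel. This makes it suited to live-cell imaging of adhesion distribution and dynamics, and to multicolour experiments with spectrally distinct fluorescent fusions. It belongs to a broader collection of fluorescent protein fusions designed to label specific subcellular structures.
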