Addgene plasmid #55385: mCerulean-Paxillin-22
Purpose: Localization: Focal Adhesions, Excitation: 433, Emission: 475
Depositing lab: Michael Davidson. Depositing organization: Florida State University, Tallahassee. Publication: Advances in fluorescent protein technology. Shaner NC, Patterson GH, Davidson MW. J Cell Sci. 2007 Dec 15;120(Pt 24):4247-60 10.1242/jcs.005801 PubMed 18057027.
Backbone
  Vector backbone: mCerulean
  Backbone size w/o insert (bp): 4750
  Vector type: Mammalian Expression
  Selectable markers: Neomycin (select with G418)
Growth in bacteria
  Bacterial resistance: Kanamycin, 50 μg/mL
  Growth temperature: 37°C
  Growth strain: DH5alpha
  Copy number: High Copy
Gene/Insert
  Gene/Insert name: Paxillin (alt name: NM_204984.1)
  Species: G. gallus (chicken)
  Promoter: CMV
  Tag / fusion protein: mCerulean (C terminal on backbone)
  Cloning method: Unknown
  Sequencing primers: 5′ CMV-F; 3′ SV40pA-R
Terms and licenses: Academic/Nonprofit Terms; Industry Terms: Not Available to Industry
Depositor comments: . Excitation = 433; Emission = 475
How to cite: mCerulean-Paxillin-22 was a gift from Michael Davidson (Addgene plasmid # 55385 ; http://n2t.net/addgene:55385 ; RRID:Addgene_55385)
